Addgene plasmid #114430: Ai163 (TIT2L-GC6s-ICL-TPT) targeting vector
Purpose: Target a Cre-dependent GCaMP6s cassette and a tdTomato-P2A-tTA2 cassette to the mouse TIGRE locus
Depositing lab: Hongkui Zeng. Depositing organization: Allen Institute. Publication: A Suite of Transgenic Driver and Reporter Mouse Lines with Enhanced Brain-Cell-Type Targeting and Functionality. Daigle TL, Madisen L, Hage TA, Valley MT, Knoblich U, Larsen RS, Takeno MM, Huang L, Gu H, Larsen R, Mills M, Bosma-Moody A, Siverts LA, Walker M, Graybuck LT, Yao Z, Fong O, Nguyen TN, Garren E, Lenz GH, Chavarha M, Pendergraft J, Harrington J, Hirokawa KE, Harris JA, Nicovich PR, McGraw MJ, Ollerenshaw DR, Smith KA, Baker CA, Ting JT, Sunkin SM, Lecoq J, Lin MZ, Boyden ES, Murphy GJ, da Costa NM, Waters J, Li L, Tasic B, Zeng H. Cell. 2018 Jul 12;174(2):465-480.e22. doi: 10.1016/j.cell.2018.06.035. PubMed 30007418.
Backbone
  Vector backbone: TIGRE2.0 targeting vector
  Backbone size w/o insert (bp): 15069
  Total vector size (bp): 18656
  Vector type: Mouse Targeting, Cre/Lox
Growth in bacteria
  Bacterial resistance: Ampicillin, 100 μg/mL
  Growth temperature: 30°C
  Growth strain: NEB Stable
  Copy number: Low Copy
Gene/Insert
  Gene/Insert name: GCaMP6s, tdTomato, tTA2 (alt name: GCaMP6 slow)
  Insert size (bp): 1353
  Promoter: TRE2, CAG
  Cloning method: Restriction Enzyme; 5′ cloning site Mlul... (not destroyed); 3′ cloning site MluI (not destroyed)
  Sequencing primers: 5′ CTAATTCCATCAGAAAGCTT; 3′ CTGCCCGGCGGCTGTGAGCG
Resource information
  A portion of this plasmid was derived from a plasmid made by: Loren Looger and Clontech
Terms and licenses: Academic/Nonprofit Terms; Industry Terms: Not Available to Industry
How to cite: Ai163 (TIT2L-GC6s-ICL-TPT) targeting vector was a gift from Hongkui Zeng (Addgene plasmid # 114430 ; http://n2t.net/addgene:114430 ; RRID:Addgene_114430)
