[The description below was written by a language model from this plasmid's Addgene catalogue record, the feature table of its GenBank file and pLannotate feature annotations shown in this document.]
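Description:
Ai163 (TIT2L-GC6s-ICL-TPT) is a mouse gene-targeting plasmid of about 18.7 kb, built on the TIGRE2.0 targeting backbone and designed to place two Cre-dependent expression units into the mouse TIGRE locus. In bacteria it is maintained through a ColE1/pUC-type origin with ampicillin resistance. The catalogue lists it as low copy, although the origin itself is annotated as a high-copy type.

The first unit uses a TRE2 promoter (seven tetO repeats plus a minimal CMV promoter). It is followed by a loxP-flanked stop cassette made of synthetic, hGH and PGK polyadenylation signals, then a Kozak sequence, the GCaMP6s calcium indicator, a WPRE and a bGH poly(A). The second unit uses the CAG promoter (CMV enhancer, chicken β-actin promoter, chimeric intron). This drives a lox2272-flanked stop cassette, then tdTomato linked by a P2A peptide to the tetracycline transactivator tTA2, again with a WPRE and bGH poly(A). One annotation tool labels the transactivator as an rtTA3 fragment, but the catalogue and GenBank records identify it as the Tet-Off tTA.

Because loxP and lox2272 are incompatible with each other, Cre removes each stop cassette independently. CAG then yields tdTomato and tTA2, and tTA2 activates the TRE to amplify GCaMP6s expression in Cre-positive cells, in a manner suppressible by doxycycline.

Repeated, poorly annotated sequence blocks lie upstream of each unit, and their identity is not stated in the record. Downstream lie a φC31 attB site and a PGK promoter driving a partial hygromycin-resistance coding sequence, an arrangement suggestive of selection that depends on integration at a prepared docking site, though the record does not describe the targeting scheme. The two sequence records differ slightly in length (18,656 versus 18,664 bp). The vector is used to generate Cre-dependent calcium-imaging reporter mice.
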