LOCUS       Exported 18664 bp ds-DNA circular SYN 12-MAY-2021
DEFINITION  Target a Cre-dependent GCaMP6s cassette and a tdTomato-P2A-tTA2
            cassette to the mouse TIGRE locus.
ACCESSION   .
VERSION     .
KEYWORDS    Ai163 (TIT2L-GC6s-ICL-TPT) targeting vector
SOURCE      synthetic DNA construct
  ORGANISM  synthetic DNA construct
REFERENCE   1 (bases 1 to 18664)
  AUTHORS   Daigle TL, Madisen L, Hage TA, Valley MT, Knoblich U, Larsen RS,
            Takeno MM, Huang L, Gu H, Larsen R, Mills M, Bosma-Moody A, Siverts
            LA, Walker M, Graybuck LT, Yao Z, Fong O, Nguyen TN, Garren E, Lenz
            GH, Chavarha M, Pendergraft J, Harrington J, Hirokawa KE, Harris JA,
            Nicovich PR, McGraw MJ, Ollerenshaw DR, Smith KA, Baker CA, Ting JT,
            Sunkin SM, Lecoq J, Lin MZ, Boyden ES, Murphy GJ, da Costa NM,
            Waters J, Li L, Tasic B, Zeng H
  TITLE     A Suite of Transgenic Driver and Reporter Mouse Lines with Enhanced
            Brain-Cell-Type Targeting and Functionality.
  JOURNAL   Cell. 2018 Jul 12;174(2):465-480.e22. doi:
            10.1016/j.cell.2018.06.035.
  PUBMED    30007418
REFERENCE   2 (bases 1 to 18664)
  AUTHORS   .
  TITLE     Direct Submission
  JOURNAL   Exported May 12, 2021 from SnapGene Server 1.1.58
            http://www.snapgene.com
FEATURES             Location/Qualifiers
     source          1..18664
                     /organism="synthetic DNA construct"
                     /mol_type="other DNA"
     primer_bind     complement(29..51)
                     /label=pGEX 3'
                     /note="pGEX vectors, reverse primer"
     primer_bind     151..170
                     /label=pRS-marker
                     /note="pRS vectors, use to sequence yeast selectable
                     marker"
     primer_bind     364..386
                     /label=M13/pUC Forward
                     /note="In lacZ gene"
     primer_bind     378..395
                     /label=M13 Forward
                     /note="In lacZ gene. Also called M13-F20 or M13 (-21)
                     Forward"
     primer_bind     379..395
                     /label=M13 fwd
                     /note="common sequencing primer, one of multiple similar
                     variants"
     polyA_signal    2975..3056
                     /label=SV40 poly(A) signal
                     /note="SV40 polyadenylation signal"
     primer_bind     3000..3019
                     /label=SV40pA-R
                     /note="SV40 polyA, reverse primer"
     protein_bind    3070..3340
                     /label=tetracycline response element
                     /bound_moiety="tetracycline repressor TetR"
                     /note="contains seven copies of the tetracycline operator
                     tetO"
     promoter        3373..3411
                     /label=minimal CMV promoter
                     /note="human cytomegalovirus (CMV) immediate early
                     promoter"
     primer_bind     3408..3432
                     /label=LNCX
                     /note="Human CMV promoter, forward primer"
     protein_bind    3545..3578
                     /label=loxP
                     /bound_moiety="Cre recombinase"
                     /note="Cre-mediated recombination occurs in the 8-bp core
                     sequence (GCATACAT)."
     polyA_signal    3655..3703
                     /note="synthetic polyadenylation signal"
     polyA_signal    3712..4188
                     /label=hGH poly(A) signal
                     /note="human growth hormone polyadenylation signal"
     polyA_signal    4200..4661
                     /label=PGK poly(A) signal
                     /note="mouse phosphoglycerate kinase 1 polyadenylation
                     signal"
     protein_bind    4688..4721
                     /label=loxP
                     /bound_moiety="Cre recombinase"
                     /note="Cre-mediated recombination occurs in the 8-bp core
                     sequence (GCATACAT)."
     regulatory      4732..4741
                     /regulatory_class="other"
                     /note="vertebrate consensus sequence for strong initiation
                     of translation (Kozak, 1987)"
     CDS             4738..6090
                     /codon_start=1
                     /product="improved fluorescent protein-based calcium sensor
                     (Chen et al., 2013)"
                     /label=GCaMP6s
                     /translation="MGSHHHHHHGMASMTGGQQMGRDLYDDDDKDLATMVDSSRRKWNK
                     TGHAVRAIGRLSSLENVYIKADKQKNGIKANFHIRHNIEDGGVQLAYHYQQNTPIGDGP
                     VLLPDNHYLSVQSKLSKDPNEKRDHMVLLEFVTAAGITLGMDELYKGGTGGSMVSKGEE
                     LFTGVVPILVELDGDVNGHKFSVSGEGEGDATYGKLTLKFICTTGKLPVPWPTLVTTLT
                     YGVQCFSRYPDHMKQHDFFKSAMPEGYIQERTIFFKDDGNYKTRAEVKFEGDTLVNRIE
                     LKGIDFKEDGNILGHKLEYNLPDQLTEEQIAEFKEAFSLFDKDGDGTITTKELGTVMRS
                     LGQNPTEAELQDMINEVDADGDGTIDFPEFLTMMARKMKYRDTEEEIREAFGVFDKDGN
                     GYISAAELRHVMTNLGEKLTDEEVDEMIREADIDGDGQVNYEEFVQMMTAK"
     regulatory      4834..4843
                     /regulatory_class="other"
                     /note="vertebrate consensus sequence for strong initiation
                     of translation (Kozak, 1987)"
     primer_bind     5124..5145
                     /label=EGFP-C
                     /note="EGFP, forward primer"
     primer_bind     complement(5251..5272)
                     /label=EGFP-N
                     /note="EGFP, reverse primer"
     primer_bind     complement(5512..5531)
                     /label=EXFP-R
                     /note="For distinguishing EGFP variants, reverse primer"
     misc_feature    6115..6703
                     /label=WPRE
                     /note="woodchuck hepatitis virus posttranscriptional
                     regulatory element"
     CDS             complement(6586..6597)
                     /codon_start=1
                     /product="Factor Xa recognition and cleavage site"
                     /label=Factor Xa site
                     /translation="IEGR"
     polyA_signal    6734..6941
                     /label=bGH poly(A) signal
                     /note="bovine growth hormone polyadenylation signal"
     enhancer        9465..9768
                     /label=CMV enhancer
                     /note="human cytomegalovirus immediate early enhancer"
     promoter        9770..10047
                     /label=chicken beta-actin promoter
     intron          10048..11064
                     /label=chimeric intron
                     /note="chimera between introns from chicken beta-actin and
                     rabbit beta-globin"
     primer_bind     10988..11010
                     /label=pCAGGS-5
                     /note="Chimeric intron in CAG promoter, forward primer"
     primer_bind     11072..11091
                     /label=pCAG-F
                     /note="Rabbit beta-globin intron, for pCAG plasmids,
                     forward primer"
     protein_bind    complement(11152..11185)
                     /label=lox2272
                     /bound_moiety="Cre recombinase"
                     /note="Cre-mediated recombination occurs in the 8-bp core
                     sequence (GGATACTT). lox2272 sites are compatible with each
                     other, but incompatible with loxP or loxN sites (Lee and
                     Saito, 1988)."
     polyA_signal    11223..11271
                     /note="synthetic polyadenylation signal"
     polyA_signal    11280..11756
                     /label=hGH poly(A) signal
                     /note="human growth hormone polyadenylation signal"
     primer_bind     complement(11791..11810)
                     /label=TK-pA-R
                     /note="Thymidine kinase polyA, reverse primer"
     polyA_signal    11835..11883
                     /label=HSV TK poly(A) signal
                     /note="herpes simplex virus thymidine kinase
                     polyadenylation signal (Cole and Stacy, 1985)"
     protein_bind    complement(12057..12090)
                     /label=lox2272
                     /bound_moiety="Cre recombinase"
                     /note="Cre-mediated recombination occurs in the 8-bp core
                     sequence (GGATACTT). lox2272 sites are compatible with each
                     other, but incompatible with loxP or loxN sites (Lee and
                     Saito, 1988)."
     regulatory      12107..12116
                     /regulatory_class="other"
                     /note="vertebrate consensus sequence for strong initiation
                     of translation (Kozak, 1987)"
     primer_bind     complement(12246..12264)
                     /label=mCherry-R
                     /note="mCherry, reverse primer"
     primer_bind     12514..12533
                     /label=mCherry-F
                     /note="mCherry, forward primer"
     primer_bind     12708..12731
                     /label=DsRed1-C
                     /note="DsRed1, forward primer"
     CDS             13550..13606
                     /codon_start=1
                     /product="2A peptide from porcine teschovirus-1
                     polyprotein"
                     /label=P2A
                     /note="Eukaryotic ribosomes fail to insert a peptide bond
                     between the Gly and Pro residues, yielding separate
                     polypeptides."
                     /translation="ATNFSLLKQAGDVEENPGP"
     CDS             13607..14353
                     /codon_start=1
                     /product="improved tetracycline-controlled transactivator"
                     /label=tTA-Advanced
                     /note="In the Tet-Off(R) system, tTA-Advanced binds to the
                     Tet-responsive element and stimulates transcription only in
                     the absence of tetracycline or doxycycline."
                     /translation="MSRLDKSKVINSALELLNEVGIEGLTTRKLAQKLGVEQPTLYWHV
                     KNKRALLDALAIEMLDRHHTHFCPLEGESWQDFLRNNAKSFRCALLSHRDGAKVHLGTR
                     PTEKQYETLENQLAFLCQQGFSLENALYALSAVGHFTLGCVLEDQEHQVAKEERETPTT
                     DSMPPLLRQAIELFDHQGAEPAFLFGLELIICGLEKQLKCESGGPADALDDFDLDMLPA
                     DALDDFDLDMLPADALDDFDLDMLPG"
     misc_feature    14396..14984
                     /label=WPRE
                     /note="woodchuck hepatitis virus posttranscriptional
                     regulatory element"
     CDS             complement(14867..14878)
                     /codon_start=1
                     /product="Factor Xa recognition and cleavage site"
                     /label=Factor Xa site
                     /translation="IEGR"
     polyA_signal    15015..15222
                     /label=bGH poly(A) signal
                     /note="bovine growth hormone polyadenylation signal"
     protein_bind    15236..15269
                     /label=attB
                     /bound_moiety="phage phi-C31 integrase"
                     /note="minimal attB site for the phi-C31 integrase (Groth
                     et al., 2000)"
     promoter        15296..15795
                     /label=PGK promoter
                     /note="mouse phosphoglycerate kinase 1 promoter"
     primer_bind     complement(15331..15354)
                     /label=MSCV-rev
                     /note="Murine stem cell virus, reverse primer"
     primer_bind     15728..15747
                     /label=mPGK-F
                     /note="Mouse PGK promoter, forward primer"
     primer_bind     complement(16443..16459)
                     /label=M13 rev
                     /note="common sequencing primer, one of multiple similar
                     variants"
     primer_bind     complement(16443..16459)
                     /label=M13 Reverse
                     /note="In lacZ gene. Also called M13-rev"
     primer_bind     complement(16456..16478)
                     /label=M13/pUC Reverse
                     /note="In lacZ gene"
     protein_bind    16467..16483
                     /label=lac operator
                     /bound_moiety="lac repressor encoded by lacI"
                     /note="The lac repressor binds to the lac operator to
                     inhibit transcription in E. coli. This inhibition can be
                     relieved by adding lactose or
                     isopropyl-beta-D-thiogalactopyranoside (IPTG)."
     promoter        complement(16491..16521)
                     /label=lac promoter
                     /note="promoter for the E. coli lac operon"
     protein_bind    16536..16557
                     /label=CAP binding site
                     /bound_moiety="E. coli catabolite activator protein"
                     /note="CAP binding activates transcription in the presence
                     of cAMP."
     primer_bind     complement(16674..16691)
                     /label=L4440
                     /note="L4440 vector, forward primer"
     rep_origin      complement(16845..17433)
                     /direction=LEFT
                     /label=ori
                     /note="high-copy-number ColE1/pMB1/pBR322/pUC origin of
                     replication"
     primer_bind     complement(16925..16944)
                     /label=pBR322ori-F
                     /note="pBR322 origin, forward primer"
     CDS             complement(17604..18464)
                     /codon_start=1
                     /gene="bla"
                     /product="beta-lactamase"
                     /label=AmpR
                     /note="confers resistance to ampicillin, carbenicillin, and
                     related antibiotics"
                     /translation="MSIQHFRVALIPFFAAFCLPVFAHPETLVKVKDAEDQLGARVGYI
                     ELDLNSGKILESFRPEERFPMMSTFKVLLCGAVLSRIDAGQEQLGRRIHYSQNDLVEYS
                     PVTEKHLTDGMTVRELCSAAITMSDNTAANLLLTTIGGPKELTAFLHNMGDHVTRLDRW
                     EPELNEAIPNDERDTTMPVAMATTLRKLLTGELLTLASRQQLIDWMEADKVAGPLLRSA
                     LPAGWFIADKSGAGERGSRGIIAALGPDGKPSRIVVIYTTGSQATMDERNRQIAEIGAS
                     LIKHW"
     primer_bind     18227..18246
                     /label=Amp-R
                     /note="Ampicillin resistance gene, reverse primer"
     promoter        complement(18465..18569)
                     /gene="bla"
                     /label=AmpR promoter
     primer_bind     18637..18655
                     /label=pBRforEco
                     /note="pBR322 vectors, upsteam of EcoRI site, forward
                     primer"
ORIGIN
        1 tcgcgcgttt cggtgatgac ggtgaaaacc tctgacacat gcagctcccg gagacggtca
       61 cagcttgtct gtaagcggat gccgggagca gacaagcccg tcagggcgcg tcagcgggtg
      121 ttggcgggtg tcggggctgg cttaactatg cggcatcaga gcagattgta ctgagagtgc
      181 accatatgcg gtgtgaaata ccgcacagat gcgtaaggag aaaataccgc atcaggcgcc
      241 attcgccatt caggctgcgc aactgttggg aagggcgatc ggtgcgggcc tcttcgctat
      301 tacgccagct ggcgaaaggg ggatgtgctg caaggcgatt aagttgggta acgccagggt
      361 tttcccagtc acgacgttgt aaaacgacgg ccagtgaatt cgagctcggt accgaagttc
      421 ctattcttca aatagtatag gaacttcttt cggccggcca atcgattgga tccgtttaat
      481 tcgagctcgc tagagcccca tcctcactga ctccgtcctg gagttggatg agagataatg
      541 gccttacgtt gtgccagggg agggtcgggc tggatttagc aagatttacc ttctccaaag
      601 agcggtgctg cagtggcaca gctgcccacg gaggtggggg ggtcaccgtc cctggaggtg
      661 atgaagaact gtggggatgt ggcactgagg gacatggcca gtgggcacgg tgggtgggtt
      721 ggggttggtc ttggggatct tggagggctt ttccagcctt catgatttga cgattgtatg
      781 aacatctaca tggcaattct ccagctgcct gtcccagtcc tactgaccca gctgtatctc
      841 tccaggcaag ctcttccacc ccttctgctt gcatccagac accatcaaac atgcaggctc
      901 agacacaggg accagcagtg tctgtggcct ttttgtgctc ctctccatgc tgggttttaa
      961 cttgctcttt gtccttctat cctatcttct tatccttaag gctgttctga acgctgtgac
     1021 ttggagagtg tcccagagcc ctcaacacct gcatgtccca cgtccatgct gtcctgcact
     1081 tccttatccc caagatctgc ctctccgtga tgcactgaat tggcaaacat gtgtcacccc
     1141 agaccaacaa tgtcacagca aactccccct tgataggaca agggggaatg gctttacact
     1201 gagacagggg aggtttgggt tggatatgag gaggcagttt ttcccccaga gggtggtgac
     1261 gcactgaaca ggttgcccaa ggaggctgtg gatgccccat ccctgcaggc attcaaggcc
     1321 aggctggatg tggctctggg cagcctgggc tgctggttga tgaccctgca catagcaggg
     1381 ggttggatct ggatgagcac tgtgctcctt tgcaacccag gccgttctat gattctgtca
     1441 ttctaaatct ctctttcagc ctaaagcttt ttccccgtat ccccccaggt gtctgcaggc
     1501 tcaaagagca gcgagaagcg ttcagaggaa agcgatcccg tgccaccttc cccgtgcccg
     1561 ggctgtcccc gcacgctgcc ggctcgggga tgcgggggga gcgccggacc ggagcggagc
     1621 cccgggcggc tcgctgctgc cccctagcgg gggagggacg taattacatc cctgggggct
     1681 ttgggggggg gctgtccctc tagcgagctc ggtacccaga gccccatcct cactgactcc
     1741 gtcctggagt tggatgagag ataatggcct tacgttgtgc caggggaggg tcgggctgga
     1801 tttagcaaga tttaccttct ccaaagagcg gtgctgcagt ggcacagctg cccacggagg
     1861 tgggggggtc accgtccctg gaggtgatga agaactgtgg ggatgtggca ctgagggaca
     1921 tggccagtgg gcacggtggg tgggttgggg ttggtcttgg ggatcttgga gggcttttcc
     1981 agccttcatg atttgacgat tgtatgaaca tctacatggc aattctccag ctgcctgtcc
     2041 cagtcctact gacccagctg tatctctcca ggcaagctct tccacccctt ctgcttgcat
     2101 ccagacacca tcaaacatgc aggctcagac acagggacca gcagtgtctg tggccttttt
     2161 gtgctcctct ccatgctggg ttttaacttg ctctttgtcc ttctatccta tcttcttatc
     2221 cttaaggctg ttctgaacgc tgtgacttgg agagtgtccc agagccctca acacctgcat
     2281 gtcccacgtc catgctgtcc tgcacttcct tatccccaag atctgcctct ccgtgatgca
     2341 ctgaattggc aaacatgtgt caccccagac caacaatgtc acagcaaact cccccttgat
     2401 aggacaaggg ggaatggctt tacactgaga caggggaggt ttgggttgga tatgaggagg
     2461 cagtttttcc cccagagggt ggtgacgcac tgaacaggtt gcccaaggag gctgtggatg
     2521 ccccatccct gcaggcattc aaggccaggc tggatgtggc tctgggcagc ctgggctgct
     2581 ggttgatgac cctgcacata gcagggggtt ggatctggat gagcactgtg ctcctttgca
     2641 acccaggccg ttctatgatt ctgtcattct aaatctctct ttcagcctaa agctttttcc
     2701 ccgtatcccc ccaggtgtct gcaggctcaa agagcagcga gaagcgttca gaggaaagcg
     2761 atcccgtgcc accttccccg tgcccgggct gtccccgcac gctgccggct cggggatgcg
     2821 gggggagcgc cggaccggag cggagccccg ggcggctcgc tgctgccccc tagcggggga
     2881 gggacgtaat tacatccctg ggggctttgg gggggggctg tccctctagg ggtacccggg
     2941 gatccaccgg tatcgattcg gccggccgac gtcggcagtg aaaaaaatgc tttatttgtg
     3001 aaatttgtga tgctattgct ttatttgtaa ccattataag ctgcaataaa caagtttcga
     3061 gtttaccact ccctatcagt gatagagaaa agtgaaagtc gagtttacca ctccctatca
     3121 gtgatagaga aaagtgaaag tcgagtttac cactccctat cagtgataga gaaaagtgaa
     3181 agtcgagttt accactccct atcagtgata gagaaaagtg aaagtcgagt ttaccactcc
     3241 ctatcagtga tagagaaaag tgaaagtcga gtttaccact ccctatcagt gatagagaaa
     3301 agtgaaagtc gagtttacca ctccctatca gtgatagaga aaagtgaaag tcgagctcgg
     3361 tacccgggtc gaggtaggcg tgtacggtgg gaggcctata taagcagagc tcgtttagtg
     3421 aaccgtcaga tcgcctggag acgccatcca cgctgttttg acctccatag aagacaccgg
     3481 gaccgatcca gcctccgcgg ccccgaattc gagctcggta cccggggatc aaattcaatt
     3541 aaatataact tcgtatagca tacattatac gaagttattc gcgatgaata aatgaaagct
     3601 tgcagatccc ctcagcacca tggctagcgg cagcctcgga gtttgaatag atagaataaa
     3661 atatctttat tttcattcca tctgtgtgtt ggttttttgt gtgagatcta cgggtggcat
     3721 ccctgtgacc cctccccagt gcctctcctg gccctggaag ttgccactcc agtgcccacc
     3781 agccttgtcc taataaaatt aagttgcatc attttgtctg actaggtgtc cttctataat
     3841 attatggggt ggaggggggt ggtatggagc aaggggcaag ttgggaagac aacctgtagg
     3901 gcctgcgggg tctattggga accaagctgg agtgcagtgg cacaatcttg gctcactgca
     3961 atctccgcct cctgggttca agcgattctc ctgcctcagg ctcccgagtt gttgggattc
     4021 caggcatgca tgaccaggct cagctaattt ttgttttttt ggtagagacg gggtttcacc
     4081 atattggcca ggctggtctc caactcctaa tctcaggtga tctacccacc ttggcctccc
     4141 aaattgctgg gattacaggc gtgaaccact gctcccttcc ctgtccttct gcctcagcgc
     4201 tgtaagtctg cagaaattga tgatctatta aacaataaag atgtccacta aaatggaagt
     4261 ttttcctgtc atactttgtt aagaagggtg agaacagagt acctacattt tgaatggaag
     4321 gattggagct acgggggtgg gggtggggtg ggattagata aatgcctgct ctttactgaa
     4381 ggctctttac tattgcttta tgataatgtt tcatagttgg atatcataat ttaaacaagc
     4441 aaaaccaaat taagggccag ctcattcctc ccactcatga tctatagatc tatagatctc
     4501 tcgtgggatc attgtttttc tcttgattcc cactttgtgg ttctaagtac tgtggtttcc
     4561 aaatgtgtca gtttcatagc ctgaagaacg agatcagcag cctctgttcc acatacactt
     4621 cattctcagt attgttttgc caagttctaa ttccatcaga aagcttttaa ttaactgaat
     4681 agctaacata acttcgtata gcatacatta tacgaagtta tcacgcgtgc cgccaccatg
     4741 ggttctcatc atcatcatca tcatggtatg gctagcatga ctggtggaca gcaaatgggt
     4801 cgggatctgt acgacgatga cgataaggat ctcgccacca tggtcgactc atcacgtcgt
     4861 aagtggaata agacaggtca cgcagtcaga gctataggtc ggctgagctc actcgagaac
     4921 gtctatatca aggccgacaa gcagaagaac ggcatcaagg cgaacttcca catccgccac
     4981 aacatcgagg acggcggcgt gcagctcgcc taccactacc agcagaacac ccccatcggc
     5041 gacggccccg tgctgctgcc cgacaaccac tacctgagcg tgcagtccaa actttcgaaa
     5101 gaccccaacg agaagcgcga tcacatggtc ctgctggagt tcgtgaccgc cgccgggatc
     5161 actctcggca tggacgagct gtacaagggc ggtaccggag ggagcatggt gagcaagggc
     5221 gaggagctgt tcaccggggt ggtgcccatc ctggtcgagc tggacggcga cgtaaacggc
     5281 cacaagttca gcgtgtccgg cgagggtgag ggcgatgcca cctacggcaa gctgaccctg
     5341 aagttcatct gcaccaccgg caagctgccc gtgccctggc ccaccctcgt gaccaccctg
     5401 acctacggcg tgcagtgctt cagccgctac cccgaccaca tgaagcagca cgacttcttc
     5461 aagtccgcca tgcccgaagg ctacatccag gagcgcacca tcttcttcaa ggacgacggc
     5521 aactacaaga cccgcgccga ggtgaagttc gagggcgaca ccctggtgaa ccgcatcgag
     5581 ctgaagggca tcgacttcaa ggaggacggc aacatcctgg ggcacaagct ggagtacaac
     5641 ctgccggacc aactgactga agagcagatc gcagaattta aagaggcttt ctccctattt
     5701 gacaaggacg gggatgggac aataacaacc aaggagctgg ggacggtgat gcggtctctg
     5761 gggcagaacc ccacagaagc agagctgcag gacatgatca atgaagtaga tgccgacggt
     5821 gacggcacaa tcgacttccc tgagttcctg acaatgatgg caagaaaaat gaaatacagg
     5881 gacacggaag aagaaattag agaagcgttc ggtgtgtttg ataaggatgg caatggctac
     5941 atcagtgcag cagagcttcg ccacgtgatg acaaaccttg gagagaagtt aacagatgaa
     6001 gaggttgatg aaatgatcag ggaagcagac atcgatgggg atggtcaggt aaactacgaa
     6061 gagtttgtac aaatgatgac agcgaagtaa acgcgttacg taaagcttgt cgataatcaa
     6121 cctctggatt acaaaatttg tgaaagattg actggtattc ttaactatgt tgctcctttt
     6181 acgctatgtg gatacgctgc tttaatgcct ttgtatcatg ctattgcttc ccgtatggct
     6241 ttcattttct cctccttgta taaatcctgg ttgctgtctc tttatgagga gttgtggccc
     6301 gttgtcaggc aacgtggcgt ggtgtgcact gtgtttgctg acgcaacccc cactggttgg
     6361 ggcattgcca ccacctgtca gctcctttcc gggactttcg ctttccccct ccctattgcc
     6421 acggcggaac tcatcgccgc ctgccttgcc cgctgctgga caggggctcg gctgttgggc
     6481 actgacaatt ccgtggtgtt gtcggggaaa tcatcgtcct ttccttggct gctcgcctat
     6541 gttgccacct ggattctgcg cgggacgtcc ttctgctacg tcccttcggc cctcaatcca
     6601 gcggaccttc cttcccgcgg cctgctgccg gctctgcggc ctcttccgcg tcttcgcctt
     6661 cgccctcaga cgagtcggat ctccctttgg gccgcctccc cgcatcgaca ccgagcgctg
     6721 ctcgaggcct cgactgtgcc ttctagttgc cagccatctg ttgtttgccc ctcccccgtg
     6781 ccttccttga ccctggaagg tgccactccc actgtccttt cctaataaaa tgaggaaatt
     6841 gcatcgcatt gtctgagtag gtgtcattct attctggggg gtggggtggg gcaggacagc
     6901 aagggggagg attgggaaga caatagcagg catgctgggg acacgtggga tcctctagag
     6961 ccccatcctc actgactccg tcctggagtt ggatgagaga taatggcctt acgttgtgcc
     7021 aggggagggt cgggctggat ttagcaagat ttaccttctc caaagagcgg tgctgcagtg
     7081 gcacagctgc ccacggaggt gggggggtca ccgtccctgg aggtgatgaa gaactgtggg
     7141 gatgtggcac tgagggacat ggccagtggg cacggtgggt gggttggggt tggtcttggg
     7201 gatcttggag ggcttttcca gccttcatga tttgacgatt gtatgaacat ctacatggca
     7261 attctccagc tgcctgtccc agtcctactg acccagctgt atctctccag gcaagctctt
     7321 ccaccccttc tgcttgcatc cagacaccat caaacatgca ggctcagaca cagggaccag
     7381 cagtgtctgt ggcctttttg tgctcctctc catgctgggt tttaacttgc tctttgtcct
     7441 tctatcctat cttcttatcc ttaaggctgt tctgaacgct gtgacttgga gagtgtccca
     7501 gagccctcaa cacctgcatg tcccacgtcc atgctgtcct gcacttcctt atccccaaga
     7561 tctgcctctc cgtgatgcac tgaattggca aacatgtgtc accccagacc aacaatgtca
     7621 cagcaaactc ccccttgata ggacaagggg gaatggcttt acactgagac aggggaggtt
     7681 tgggttggat atgaggaggc agtttttccc ccagagggtg gtgacgcact gaacaggttg
     7741 cccaaggagg ctgtggatgc cccatccctg caggcattca aggccaggct ggatgtggct
     7801 ctgggcagcc tgggctgctg gttgatgacc ctgcacatag cagggggttg gatctggatg
     7861 agcactgtgc tcctttgcaa cccaggccgt tctatgattc tgtcattcta aatctctctt
     7921 tcagcctaaa gctttttccc cgtatccccc caggtgtctg caggctcaaa gagcagcgag
     7981 aagcgttcag aggaaagcga tcccgtgcca ccttccccgt gcccgggctg tccccgcacg
     8041 ctgccggctc ggggatgcgg ggggagcgcc ggaccggagc ggagccccgg gcggctcgct
     8101 gctgccccct agcgggggag ggacgtaatt acatccctgg gggctttggg ggggggctgt
     8161 ccctctagag ccccatcctc actgactccg tcctggagtt ggatgagaga taatggcctt
     8221 acgttgtgcc aggggagggt cgggctggat ttagcaagat ttaccttctc caaagagcgg
     8281 tgctgcagtg gcacagctgc ccacggaggt gggggggtca ccgtccctgg aggtgatgaa
     8341 gaactgtggg gatgtggcac tgagggacat ggccagtggg cacggtgggt gggttggggt
     8401 tggtcttggg gatcttggag ggcttttcca gccttcatga tttgacgatt gtatgaacat
     8461 ctacatggca attctccagc tgcctgtccc agtcctactg acccagctgt atctctccag
     8521 gcaagctctt ccaccccttc tgcttgcatc cagacaccat caaacatgca ggctcagaca
     8581 cagggaccag cagtgtctgt ggcctttttg tgctcctctc catgctgggt tttaacttgc
     8641 tctttgtcct tctatcctat cttcttatcc ttaaggctgt tctgaacgct gtgacttgga
     8701 gagtgtccca gagccctcaa cacctgcatg tcccacgtcc atgctgtcct gcacttcctt
     8761 atccccaaga tctgcctctc cgtgatgcac tgaattggca aacatgtgtc accccagacc
     8821 aacaatgtca cagcaaactc ccccttgata ggacaagggg gaatggcttt acactgagac
     8881 aggggaggtt tgggttggat atgaggaggc agtttttccc ccagagggtg gtgacgcact
     8941 gaacaggttg cccaaggagg ctgtggatgc cccatccctg caggcattca aggccaggct
     9001 ggatgtggct ctgggcagcc tgggctgctg gttgatgacc ctgcacatag cagggggttg
     9061 gatctggatg agcactgtgc tcctttgcaa cccaggccgt tctatgattc tgtcattcta
     9121 aatctctctt tcagcctaaa gctttttccc cgtatccccc caggtgtctg caggctcaaa
     9181 gagcagcgag aagcgttcag aggaaagcga tcccgtgcca ccttccccgt gcccgggctg
     9241 tccccgcacg ctgccggctc ggggatgcgg ggggagcgcc ggaccggagc ggagccccgg
     9301 gcggctcgct gctgccccct agcgggggag ggacgtaatt acatccctgg gggctttggg
     9361 ggggggctgt ccctctagag tcgacggcgc gccctgcagg aatctagtta ttaatagtaa
     9421 tcaattacgg ggtcattagt tcatagccca tatatggagt tccgcgttac ataacttacg
     9481 gtaaatggcc cgcctggctg accgcccaac gacccccgcc cattgacgtc aataatgacg
     9541 tatgttccca tagtaacgcc aatagggact ttccattgac gtcaatgggt ggagtattta
     9601 cggtaaactg cccacttggc agtacatcaa gtgtatcata tgccaagtac gccccctatt
     9661 gacgtcaatg acggtaaatg gcccgcctgg cattatgccc agtacatgac cttatgggac
     9721 tttcctactt ggcagtacat ctacgtatta gtcatcgcta ttaccatggt cgaggtgagc
     9781 cccacgttct gcttcactct ccccatctcc cccccctccc cacccccaat tttgtattta
     9841 tttatttttt aattattttg tgcagcgatg ggggcggggg gggggggggg gcgcgcgccr
     9901 ggsggggsgg ggsggggsgr ggggsggggc ggggcgaggc ggagaggtgc ggcggcagcc
     9961 aatcagagcg gcgcgctccg aaagtttcct tttatggcga ggcggcggcg gcggcggccc
    10021 tataaaaagc gaagcgcgcg gcgggcggga gtcgctgcgc gctgccttcg ccccgtgccc
    10081 cgctccgccg ccgcctcgcg ccgcccgccc cggctctgac tgaccgcgtt actcccacag
    10141 gtgagcgggc gggacggccc ttctcctccg ggctgtaatt agcgcttggt ttaatgacgg
    10201 cttgtttctt ttctgtggct gcgtgaaagc cttgaggggc tccgggaggg ccctttgtgc
    10261 ggggggagcg gctcgggggg tgcgtgcgtg tgtgtgtgcg tggggagcgc cgcgtgcggc
    10321 tccgcgctgc ccggcggctg tgagcgctgc gggcgcggcg cggggctttg tgcgctccgc
    10381 agtgtgcgcg aggggagcgc ggccgggggc ggtgccccgc ggtgcggggg gggctgcgag
    10441 gggaacaaag gctgcgtgcg gggtgtgtgc gtgggggggt gagcaggggg tgtgggcgcg
    10501 tcggtcgggc tgcaaccccc cctgcacccc cctccccgag ttgctgagca cggcccggct
    10561 tcgggtgcgg ggctccgtac ggggcgtggc gcggggctcg ccgtgccggg cggggggtgg
    10621 cggcaggtgg gggtgccggg cggggcgggg ccgcctcggg ccggggaggg ctcgggggag
    10681 gggcgcggcg gcccccggag cgccggcggc tgtcgaggcg cggcgagccg cagccattgc
    10741 cttttatggt aatcgtgcga gagggcgcag ggacttcctt tgtcccaaat ctgtgcggag
    10801 ccgaaatctg ggaggcgccg ccgcaccccc tctagcgggc gcggggcgaa gcggtgcggc
    10861 gccggcagga aggaaatggg cggggagggc cttcgtgcgt cgccgcgccg ccgtcccctt
    10921 ctccctctcc agcctcgggg ctgtccgcgg ggggacggct gccttcgggg gggacggggc
    10981 agggcggggt tcggcttctg gcgtgtgacc ggcggctcta gagcctctgc taaccatgtt
    11041 catgccttct tctttttcct acagctcctg ggcaacgtgc tggttattgt gctgtctcat
    11101 cattttggca aagaattgat ttgataccgc gggccccgcg tggacggtac cataacttcg
    11161 tataaagtat cctatacgaa gttatccatg gctagcggca gcctcggagt ttgaatagat
    11221 agaataaaat atctttattt tcattccatc tgtgtgttgg ttttttgtgt gagatctacg
    11281 ggtggcatcc ctgtgacccc tccccagtgc ctctcctggc cctggaagtt gccactccag
    11341 tgcccaccag ccttgtccta ataaaattaa gttgcatcat tttgtctgac taggtgtcct
    11401 tctataatat tatggggtgg aggggggtgg tatggagcaa ggggcaagtt gggaagacaa
    11461 cctgtagggc ctgcggggtc tattgggaac caagctggag tgcagtggca caatcttggc
    11521 tcactgcaat ctccgcctcc tgggttcaag cgattctcct gcctcaggct cccgagttgt
    11581 tgggattcca ggcatgcatg accaggctca gctaattttt gtttttttgg tagagacggg
    11641 gtttcaccat attggccagg ctggtctcca actcctaatc tcaggtgatc tacccacctt
    11701 ggcctcccaa attgctggga ttacaggcgt gaaccactgc tcccttccct gtccttctgc
    11761 ctcagctaat tgagtagggg ggaggctaac tgaaacacgg aaggagacaa taccggaagg
    11821 aacccgcgct atgacggcaa taaaaagaca gaataaaacg cacgggtgtt gggtcgtttg
    11881 ttcataaacg cggggttcgg tcccagggct ggcactctgt cgatacccca ccgagacccc
    11941 attggggcca atacgcccgc gtttcttcct tttccccacc ccacccccca agttcgggtg
    12001 aaggcccagg gctcgcagcc aacgtcgggg cggcaggcct cgcgagggtt tctagaataa
    12061 cttcgtataa agtatcctat acgaagttat acgcgcgcgt actagcgcca ccatggtgag
    12121 caagggcgag gaggtcatca aagagttcat gcgcttcaag gtgcgcatgg agggctccat
    12181 gaacggccac gagttcgaga tcgagggcga gggcgagggc cgcccctacg agggcaccca
    12241 gaccgccaag ctgaaggtga ccaagggcgg ccccctgccc ttcgcctggg acatcctgtc
    12301 cccccagttc atgtacggct ccaaggcgta cgtgaagcac cccgccgaca tccccgatta
    12361 caagaagctg tccttccccg agggcttcaa gtgggagcgc gtgatgaact tcgaggacgg
    12421 cggtctggtg accgtgaccc aggactcctc cctgcaggac ggcacgctga tctacaaggt
    12481 gaagatgcgc ggcaccaact tcccccccga cggccccgta atgcagaaga agaccatggg
    12541 ctgggaggcc tccaccgagc gcctgtaccc ccgcgacggc gtgctgaagg gcgagatcca
    12601 ccaggccctg aagctgaagg acggcggcca ctacctggtg gagttcaaga ccatctacat
    12661 ggccaagaag cccgtgcaac tgcccggcta ctactacgtg gacaccaagc tggacatcac
    12721 ctcccacaac gaggactaca ccatcgtgga acagtacgag cgctccgagg gccgccacca
    12781 cctgttcctg gggcatggta ccggcagcac cggcagcggc agctccggca ccgcctcctc
    12841 cgaggacaac aacatggccg tgattaagga gtttatgagg tttaaagtca ggatggaggg
    12901 cagcatgaac gggcacgagt ttgagattga aggagagggg gaagggaggc cctatgaggg
    12961 cacccagaca gcaaagctga aagtgacaaa gggcggccct ctgccattcg catgggacat
    13021 cctgtctcct cagtttatgt atggaagtaa agcctacgtg aaacaccctg ctgacattcc
    13081 agattacaag aaactgagct tcccagaggg gtttaagtgg gaaagagtga tgaacttcga
    13141 agacgggggc ctggtgactg tcacccagga cagctctctg caggacggca ctctgatcta
    13201 taaggtgaaa atgcgcggca ccaattttcc ccctgatggc ccagtcatgc agaagaagac
    13261 aatgggctgg gaggcttcaa cagaaaggct gtaccccaga gacggcgtgc tgaagggaga
    13321 gatccaccag gcactgaagc tgaaagatgg agggcattat ctggtcgaat tcaaaaccat
    13381 ctacatggcc aagaaacccg tgcagctgcc tggctactat tacgtcgaca caaagctgga
    13441 tattactagc cataacgaag actacaccat tgtggagcag tatgagcgga gcgaggggag
    13501 gcaccatctg tttctgtacg gcatggacga gctgtacaag ggaagcggag ctactaactt
    13561 cagcctgctg aagcaggctg gagacgtgga ggagaaccct ggacctatgt ctagactgga
    13621 caagagcaaa gtcataaact ctgctctgga attactcaat gaagtcggta tcgaaggcct
    13681 gacgacaagg aaactcgctc aaaagctggg agttgagcag cctaccctgt actggcacgt
    13741 gaagaacaag cgggccctgc tcgatgccct ggcaatcgag atgctggaca ggcatcatac
    13801 ccacttctgc cccctggaag gcgagtcatg gcaagacttt ctgcggaaca acgccaagtc
    13861 attccgctgt gctctcctct cacatcgcga cggggctaaa gtgcatctcg gcacccgccc
    13921 aacagagaaa cagtacgaaa ccctggaaaa tcagctcgcg ttcctgtgtc agcaaggctt
    13981 ctccctggag aacgcactgt acgctctgtc cgccgtgggc cactttacac tgggctgcgt
    14041 attggaggat caggagcatc aagtagcaaa agaggaaaga gagacaccta ccaccgattc
    14101 tatgccccca cttctgagac aagcaattga gctgttcgac catcagggag ccgaacctgc
    14161 cttccttttc ggcctggaac taatcatatg tggcctggag aaacagctaa agtgcgaaag
    14221 cggcgggccg gccgacgccc ttgacgattt tgacttagac atgctcccag ccgatgccct
    14281 tgacgacttt gaccttgata tgctgcctgc tgacgctctt gacgattttg accttgacat
    14341 gctccccggg taactaagta aggatcaaat ggcgcgttac gtaaagcttg tcgataatca
    14401 acctctggat tacaaaattt gtgaaagatt gactggtatt cttaactatg ttgctccttt
    14461 tacgctatgt ggatacgctg ctttaatgcc tttgtatcat gctattgctt cccgtatggc
    14521 tttcattttc tcctccttgt ataaatcctg gttgctgtct ctttatgagg agttgtggcc
    14581 cgttgtcagg caacgtggcg tggtgtgcac tgtgtttgct gacgcaaccc ccactggttg
    14641 gggcattgcc accacctgtc agctcctttc cgggactttc gctttccccc tccctattgc
    14701 cacggcggaa ctcatcgccg cctgccttgc ccgctgctgg acaggggctc ggctgttggg
    14761 cactgacaat tccgtggtgt tgtcggggaa atcatcgtcc tttccttggc tgctcgccta
    14821 tgttgccacc tggattctgc gcgggacgtc cttctgctac gtcccttcgg ccctcaatcc
    14881 agcggacctt ccttcccgcg gcctgctgcc ggctctgcgg cctcttccgc gtcttcgcct
    14941 tcgccctcag acgagtcgga tctccctttg ggccgcctcc ccgcatcgac accgagcgct
    15001 gctcgaggcc tcgactgtgc cttctagttg ccagccatct gttgtttgcc cctcccccgt
    15061 gccttccttg accctggaag gtgccactcc cactgtcctt tcctaataaa atgaggaaat
    15121 tgcatcgcat tgtctgagta ggtgtcattc tattctgggg ggtggggtgg ggcaggacag
    15181 caagggggag gattgggaag acaatagcag gcatgctggg gacacgtggg atccggtgcc
    15241 agggcgtgcc cttgggctcc ccgggcgcgt ttgggcggcc gcatcgaatt ctaccgggta
    15301 ggggaggcgc ttttcccaag gcagtctgga gcatgcgctt tagcagcccc gctgggcact
    15361 tggcgctaca caagtggcct ctggcctcgc acacattcca catccaccgg taggcgccaa
    15421 ccggctccgt tctttggtgg ccccttcgcg ccaccttcta ctcctcccct agtcaggaag
    15481 ttcccccccg ccccgcagct cgcgtcgtgc aggacgtgac aaatggaagt agcacgtctc
    15541 actagtctcg tgcagatgga cagcaccgct gagcaatgga agcgggtagg cctttggggc
    15601 agcggccaat agcagctttg ctccttcgct ttctgggctc agaggctggg aaggggtggg
    15661 tccgggggcg ggctcagggg cgggctcagg ggcggggcgg gcgcccgaag gtcctccgga
    15721 ggcccggcat tctgcacgct tcaaaagcgc acgtctgccg cgctgttctc ctcttcctca
    15781 tctccgggcc tttcgacctg caatcgccgc tagccgccac catgaaaaag cctgaactca
    15841 ccgcgacgtc tgtcgagaag tttctgatcg aaaagttcga cagcgtctcc gacctgatgc
    15901 agctctcgga gggcgaagaa tctcgtgctt tcagcttcga tgtaggaggg cgtggatatg
    15961 tcctgcgggt aaatagctgc gccgatggtt tctacaaaga tcgttatgtt tatcggcact
    16021 ttgcatcggc cgcgctcccg attccggaag tgcttgacat tggggaattc agcgagagcc
    16081 tgacctattg catctcccgc cgtgcacagg gtgtcacgtt gcaagacctg cctgaaaccg
    16141 aactgcccgc tgttctgcag ccggtcgcgg aggccatgga tgcgatcgct gcggccgatc
    16201 ttagccagac gagcgggttc ggcccattcg gaccgcaagg aatcggtcaa tacactacat
    16261 ggcgtgattt catatgcgcg attgctgatc cccatgtgta tcactggcaa actgtgatgg
    16321 acgacaccgt cagtgtaagt gctagcccct aggcctgaat cgaagttcct attcttcaaa
    16381 aggtatagga acttcgagct cgtcgactgc agaggcctgc atgcaagctt ggcgtaatca
    16441 tggtcatagc tgtttcctgt gtgaaattgt tatccgctca caattccaca caacatacga
    16501 gccggaagca taaagtgtaa agcctggggt gcctaatgag tgagctaact cacattaatt
    16561 gcgttgcgct cactgcccgc tttccagtcg ggaaacctgt cgtgccagct gcattaatga
    16621 atcggccaac gcgcggggag aggcggtttg cgtattgggc gctcttccgc ttcctcgctc
    16681 actgactcgc tgcgctcggt cgttcggctg cggcgagcgg tatcagctca ctcaaaggcg
    16741 gtaatacggt tatccacaga atcaggggat aacgcaggaa agaacatgtg agcaaaaggc
    16801 cagcaaaagg ccaggaaccg taaaaaggcc gcgttgctgg cgtttttcca taggctccgc
    16861 ccccctgacg agcatcacaa aaatcgacgc tcaagtcaga ggtggcgaaa cccgacagga
    16921 ctataaagat accaggcgtt tccccctgga agctccctcg tgcgctctcc tgttccgacc
    16981 ctgccgctta ccggatacct gtccgccttt ctcccttcgg gaagcgtggc gctttctcat
    17041 agctcacgct gtaggtatct cagttcggtg taggtcgttc gctccaagct gggctgtgtg
    17101 cacgaacccc ccgttcagcc cgaccgctgc gccttatccg gtaactatcg tcttgagtcc
    17161 aacccggtaa gacacgactt atcgccactg gcagcagcca ctggtaacag gattagcaga
    17221 gcgaggtatg taggcggtgc tacagagttc ttgaagtggt ggcctaacta cggctacact
    17281 agaagaacag tatttggtat ctgcgctctg ctgaagccag ttaccttcgg aaaaagagtt
    17341 ggtagctctt gatccggcaa acaaaccacc gctggtagcg gtggtttttt tgtttgcaag
    17401 cagcagatta cgcgcagaaa aaaaggatct caagaagatc ctttgatctt ttctacgggg
    17461 tctgacgctc agtggaacga aaactcacgt taagggattt tggtcatgag attatcaaaa
    17521 aggatcttca cctagatcct tttaaattaa aaatgaagtt ttaaatcaat ctaaagtata
    17581 tatgagtaaa cttggtctga cagttaccaa tgcttaatca gtgaggcacc tatctcagcg
    17641 atctgtctat ttcgttcatc catagttgcc tgactccccg tcgtgtagat aactacgata
    17701 cgggagggct taccatctgg ccccagtgct gcaatgatac cgcgagaccc acgctcaccg
    17761 gctccagatt tatcagcaat aaaccagcca gccggaaggg ccgagcgcag aagtggtcct
    17821 gcaactttat ccgcctccat ccagtctatt aattgttgcc gggaagctag agtaagtagt
    17881 tcgccagtta atagtttgcg caacgttgtt gccattgcta caggcatcgt ggtgtcacgc
    17941 tcgtcgtttg gtatggcttc attcagctcc ggttcccaac gatcaaggcg agttacatga
    18001 tcccccatgt tgtgcaaaaa agcggttagc tccttcggtc ctccgatcgt tgtcagaagt
    18061 aagttggccg cagtgttatc actcatggtt atggcagcac tgcataattc tcttactgtc
    18121 atgccatccg taagatgctt ttctgtgact ggtgagtact caaccaagtc attctgagaa
    18181 tagtgtatgc ggcgaccgag ttgctcttgc ccggcgtcaa tacgggataa taccgcgcca
    18241 catagcagaa ctttaaaagt gctcatcatt ggaaaacgtt cttcggggcg aaaactctca
    18301 aggatcttac cgctgttgag atccagttcg atgtaaccca ctcgtgcacc caactgatct
    18361 tcagcatctt ttactttcac cagcgtttct gggtgagcaa aaacaggaag gcaaaatgcc
    18421 gcaaaaaagg gaataagggc gacacggaaa tgttgaatac tcatactctt cctttttcaa
    18481 tattattgaa gcatttatca gggttattgt ctcatgagcg gatacatatt tgaatgtatt
    18541 tagaaaaata aacaaatagg ggttccgcgc acatttcccc gaaaagtgcc acctgacgtc
    18601 taagaaacca ttattatcat gacattaacc tataaaaata ggcgtatcac gaggcccttt
    18661 cgtc
//
