Features (pLannotate 1.2.2; 43 found; start..end, strand, type, name):
    137..236     +  misc_feature   bom (fragment): basis of mobility region from pBR322
    242..399     -  CDS            lacZα (fragment): LacZα fragment of β-galactosidase; lacZ fragment
   1035..1163    +  CDS            OR51A4 (fragment): O51A4_HUMAN - Experimental evidence at transcript level: Swiss-Prot protein existence level 2. Odorant receptor. From Homo sapiens (Human).
   2251..2379    +  CDS            OR51A4 (fragment): O51A4_HUMAN - Experimental evidence at transcript level: Swiss-Prot protein existence level 2. Odorant receptor. From Homo sapiens (Human).
   2959..3040    -  polyA_signal   SV40 poly(A) signal: SV40 polyadenylation signal
   3054..3324    +  protein_bind   tetracycline response element: contains seven copies of the tetracycline operator tetO tetracycline repressor TetR
   3335..3352    +  misc_feature   MCS (fragment): pUC18/19 multiple cloning site
   3357..3395    +  promoter       minimal CMV promoter: human cytomegalovirus (CMV) immediate early promoter
   3489..3514    +  misc_feature   MCS (fragment): pUC18/19 multiple cloning site
   3529..3562    +  protein_bind   loxP: Cre-mediated recombination occurs in the 8-bp core sequence (GCATACAT). Cre recombinase
   3640..3688    +  polyA_signal   poly(A) signal: synthetic polyadenylation signal
   3697..4173    +  polyA_signal   hGH poly(A) signal: human growth hormone polyadenylation signal
   4185..4646    +  polyA_signal   PGK poly(A) signal: mouse phosphoglycerate kinase 1 polyadenylation signal
   4673..4706    +  protein_bind   loxP: Cre-mediated recombination occurs in the 8-bp core sequence (GCATACAT). Cre recombinase
   4723..6073    +  CDS            GCaMP6s (fragment): improved fluorescent protein-based calcium sensor (Chen et al., 2013)
   6100..6688    +  misc_feature   WPRE: woodchuck hepatitis virus posttranscriptional regulatory element
   6719..6926    +  polyA_signal   bGH poly(A) signal: bovine growth hormone polyadenylation signal
   7490..7618    +  CDS            OR51A4 (fragment): O51A4_HUMAN - Experimental evidence at transcript level: Swiss-Prot protein existence level 2. Odorant receptor. From Homo sapiens (Human).
   8700..8828    +  CDS            OR51A4 (fragment): O51A4_HUMAN - Experimental evidence at transcript level: Swiss-Prot protein existence level 2. Odorant receptor. From Homo sapiens (Human).
   9455..9758    +  enhancer       CMV enhancer: human cytomegalovirus immediate early enhancer
   9760..10037   +  promoter       chicken β-actin promoter: No description available
  10039..11056   +  intron         chimeric intron: chimera between introns from chicken β-actin and rabbit β-globin
  11144..11177   -  protein_bind   lox2272: Cre-mediated recombination occurs in the 8-bp core sequence (GGATACTT). lox2272 sites are compatible with each other, but incompatible with loxP or loxN sites (Lee and Saito, 1988). Cre recombinase
  11215..11263   +  polyA_signal   poly(A) signal: synthetic polyadenylation signal
  11272..11748   +  polyA_signal   hGH poly(A) signal: human growth hormone polyadenylation signal
  11827..11875   +  polyA_signal   HSV TK poly(A) signal: herpes simplex virus thymidine kinase polyadenylation signal (Cole and Stacy, 1985)
  12049..12082   -  protein_bind   lox2272: Cre-mediated recombination occurs in the 8-bp core sequence (GGATACTT). lox2272 sites are compatible with each other, but incompatible with loxP or loxN sites (Lee and Saito, 1988). Cre recombinase
  12105..13532   +  CDS            tdTomato: tdTomato is a basic (constitutively fluorescent) orange fluorescent protein published in 2004, derived from Discosoma sp.. It is reported to be a somewhat slowly-maturing tandem dimer with low acid sensitivity.
  13599..14296   +  CDS            rtTA3 (fragment): reverse tetracycline transactivator 3 activates expression from Tet-responsive promoters in the presence of doxycycline
  14226..14336   +  CDS            VP48: 3 tandem repeats of the minimal activation domain of herpes simplex virus VP16 (Cheng et al., 2013)
  14388..14976   +  misc_feature   WPRE: woodchuck hepatitis virus posttranscriptional regulatory element
  15007..15214   +  polyA_signal   bGH poly(A) signal: bovine growth hormone polyadenylation signal
  15228..15261   +  protein_bind   attB: minimal attB site for the φC31 integrase (Groth et al., 2000) phage φC31 integrase
  15288..15787   +  promoter       PGK promoter: mouse phosphoglycerate kinase 1 promoter
  15814..16327   +  CDS            HygR (fragment): aminoglycoside phosphotransferase from E. coli; aph(4)-Ia; confers resistance to hygromycin
  16457..16479   -  protein_bind   lac operator (fragment): The lac repressor binds to the lac operator to inhibit transcription in E. coli. This inhibition can be relieved by adding lactose or isopropyl-β-D-thiogalactopyranoside (IPTG). lac repressor encoded by lacI
  16483..16513   -  promoter       lac promoter: promoter for the E. coli lac operon
  16528..16549   -  protein_bind   CAP binding site: CAP binding activates transcription in the presence of cAMP. E. coli catabolite activator protein
  16562..16654   -  CDS            lacI (fragment): lac repressor; lacI; The lac repressor binds to the lac operator to inhibit transcription in E. coli. This inhibition can be relieved by adding lactose or isopropyl-β-D-thiogalactopyranoside (IPTG).
  16837..17425   -  rep_origin     ori: high-copy-number ColE1/pMB1/pBR322/pUC origin of replication
  17596..18456   -  CDS            AmpR: β-lactamase; bla; confers resistance to ampicillin, carbenicillin, and related antibiotics
  18457..18561   -  promoter       AmpR promoter: bla
  18656..35      +  CDS            rop (fragment) (across the origin): Rop protein, which maintains plasmids at low copy number; rop
>Addgene plasmid #114430 | Ai163 (TIT2L-GC6s-ICL-TPT) targeting vector | depositor full sequence | sequence record 221185 | Ai163 (TIT2L-GC6s-ICL-TPT) targeting vector sequence 18656 bps
TCGCGCGTTTCGGTGATGACGGTGAAAACCTCTGACACATGCAGCTCCCGGAGACGGTCACAGCTTGTCT
GTAAGCGGATGCCGGGAGCAGACAAGCCCGTCAGGGCGCGTCAGCGGGTGTTGGCGGGTGTCGGGGCTGG
CTTAACTATGCGGCATCAGAGCAGATTGTACTGAGAGTGCACCATATGCGGTGTGAAATACCGCACAGAT
GCGTAAGGAGAAAATACCGCATCAGGCGCCATTCGCCATTCAGGCTGCGCAACTGTTGGGAAGGGCGATC
GGTGCGGGCCTCTTCGCTATTACGCCAGCTGGCGAAAGGGGGATGTGCTGCAAGGCGATTAAGTTGGGTA
ACGCCAGGGTTTTCCCAGTCACGACGTTGTAAAACGACGGCCAGTGAATTCGAGCTCGGTACCGAAGTTC
CTATTCTTCAAATAGTATAGGAACTTCTTTCGGCCGGCCAATCGATTGGATCCGTTTATTAAGAATTCGA
GCTCGCCCCATCCTCACTGACTCCGTCCTGGAGTTGGATGAGAGATAATGGCCTTACGTTGTGCCAGGGG
AGGGTCGGGCTGGATTTAGCAAGATTTACCTTCTCCAAAGAGCGGTGCTGCAGTGGCACAGCTGCCCACG
GAGGTGGGGGGGTCACCGTCCCTGGAGGTGATGAAGAACTGTGGGGATGTGGCACTGAGGGACATGGCCA
GTGGGCACGGTGGGTGGGTTGGGGTTGGTCTTGGGGATCTTGGAGGGCTTTTCCAGCCTTCATGATTTGA
CGATTGTATGAACATCTACATGGCAATTCTCCAGCTGCCTGTCCCAGTCCTACTGACCCAGCTGTATCTC
TCCAGGCAAGCTCTTCCACCCCTTCTGCTTGCATCCAGACACCATCAAACATGCAGGCTCAGACACAGGG
ACCAGCAGTGTCTGTGGCCTTTTTGTGCTCCTCTCCATGCTGGGTTTTAACTTGCTCTTTGTCCTTCTAT
CCTATCTTCTTATCCTTAAGGCTGTTCTGAACGCTGTGACTTGGAGAGTGTCCCAGAGCCCTCAACACCT
GCATGTCCCACGTCCATGCTGTCCTGCACTTCCTTATCCCCAAGATCTGCCTCTCCGTGATGCACTGAAT
TGGCAAACATGTGTCACCCCAGACCAACAATGTCACAGCAAACTCCCCCTTGATAGGACAAGGGGGAATG
GCTTTACACTGAGACAGGGGAGGTTTGGGTTGGATATGAGGAGGCAGTTTTTCCCCCAGAGGGTGGTGAC
GCACTGAACAGGTTGCCCAAGGAGGCTGTGGATGCCCCATCCCTGCAGGCATTCAAGGCCAGGCTGGATG
TGGCTCTGGGCAGCCTGGGCTGCTGGTTGATGACCCTGCACATAGCAGGGGGTTGGATCTGGATGAGCAC
TGTGCTCCTTTGCAACCCAGGCCGTTCTATGATTCTGTCATTCTAAATCTCTCTTTCAGCCTAAAGCTTT
TTCCCCGTATCCCCCCAGGTGTCTGCAGGCTCAAAGAGCAGCGAGAAGCGTTCAGAGGAAAGCGATCCCG
TGCCACCTTCCCCGTGCCCGGGCTGTCCCCGCACGCTGCCGGCTCGGGGATGCGGGGGGAGCGCCGGACC
GGAGCGGAGCCCCGGGCGGCTCGCTGCTGCCCCCTAGCGGGGGAGGGACGTAATTACATCCCTGGGGGCT
TTGGGGGGGGGCTGTCCCGAGCTCGGTACCGCCCCATCCTCACTGACTCCGTCCTGGAGTTGGATGAGAG
ATAATGGCCTTACGTTGTGCCAGGGGAGGGTCGGGCTGGATTTAGCAAGATTTACCTTCTCCAAAGAGCG
GTGCTGCAGTGGCACAGCTGCCCACGGAGGTGGGGGGGTCACCGTCCCTGGAGGTGATGAAGAACTGTGG
GGATGTGGCACTGAGGGACATGGCCAGTGGGCACGGTGGGTGGGTTGGGGTTGGTCTTGGGGATCTTGGA
GGGCTTTTCCAGCCTTCATGATTTGACGATTGTATGAACATCTACATGGCAATTCTCCAGCTGCCTGTCC
CAGTCCTACTGACCCAGCTGTATCTCTCCAGGCAAGCTCTTCCACCCCTTCTGCTTGCATCCAGACACCA
TCAAACATGCAGGCTCAGACACAGGGACCAGCAGTGTCTGTGGCCTTTTTGTGCTCCTCTCCATGCTGGG
TTTTAACTTGCTCTTTGTCCTTCTATCCTATCTTCTTATCCTTAAGGCTGTTCTGAACGCTGTGACTTGG
AGAGTGTCCCAGAGCCCTCAACACCTGCATGTCCCACGTCCATGCTGTCCTGCACTTCCTTATCCCCAAG
ATCTGCCTCTCCGTGATGCACTGAATTGGCAAACATGTGTCACCCCAGACCAACAATGTCACAGCAAACT
CCCCCTTGATAGGACAAGGGGGAATGGCTTTACACTGAGACAGGGGAGGTTTGGGTTGGATATGAGGAGG
CAGTTTTTCCCCCAGAGGGTGGTGACGCACTGAACAGGTTGCCCAAGGAGGCTGTGGATGCCCCATCCCT
GCAGGCATTCAAGGCCAGGCTGGATGTGGCTCTGGGCAGCCTGGGCTGCTGGTTGATGACCCTGCACATA
GCAGGGGGTTGGATCTGGATGAGCACTGTGCTCCTTTGCAACCCAGGCCGTTCTATGATTCTGTCATTCT
AAATCTCTCTTTCAGCCTAAAGCTTTTTCCCCGTATCCCCCCAGGTGTCTGCAGGCTCAAAGAGCAGCGA
GAAGCGTTCAGAGGAAAGCGATCCCGTGCCACCTTCCCCGTGCCCGGGCTGTCCCCGCACGCTGCCGGCT
CGGGGATGCGGGGGGAGCGCCGGACCGGAGCGGAGCCCCGGGCGGCTCGCTGCTGCCCCCTAGCGGGGGA
GGGACGTAATTACATCCCTGGGGGCTTTGGGGGGGGGCTGTCCCGGTACCCGGGGATCCACCGGTATCGA
TTCGGCCGGCCGACGTCGGCAGTGAAAAAAATGCTTTATTTGTGAAATTTGTGATGCTATTGCTTTATTT
GTAACCATTATAAGCTGCAATAAACAAGTTTCGAGTTTACCACTCCCTATCAGTGATAGAGAAAAGTGAA
AGTCGAGTTTACCACTCCCTATCAGTGATAGAGAAAAGTGAAAGTCGAGTTTACCACTCCCTATCAGTGA
TAGAGAAAAGTGAAAGTCGAGTTTACCACTCCCTATCAGTGATAGAGAAAAGTGAAAGTCGAGTTTACCA
CTCCCTATCAGTGATAGAGAAAAGTGAAAGTCGAGTTTACCACTCCCTATCAGTGATAGAGAAAAGTGAA
AGTCGAGTTTACCACTCCCTATCAGTGATAGAGAAAAGTGAAAGTCGAGCTCGGTACCCGGGTCGAGGTA
GGCGTGTACGGTGGGAGGCCTATATAAGCAGAGCTCGTTTAGTGAACCGTCAGATCGCCTGGAGACGCCA
TCCACGCTGTTTTGACCTCCATAGAAGACACCGGGACCGATCCAGCCTCCGCGGCCCCGAATTCGAGCTC
GGTACCCGGGGATCAAATTCAATTAAATATAACTTCGTATAGCATACATTATACGAAGTTATTCGCGAGT
GAATAAATGAAAGCTTGCAGATCCCCTCAGCACCATGGCTAGCGGCAGCCTCGGAGTTTGAATAGATAGA
ATAAAATATCTTTATTTTCATTCCATCTGTGTGTTGGTTTTTTGTGTGAGATCTACGGGTGGCATCCCTG
TGACCCCTCCCCAGTGCCTCTCCTGGCCCTGGAAGTTGCCACTCCAGTGCCCACCAGCCTTGTCCTAATA
AAATTAAGTTGCATCATTTTGTCTGACTAGGTGTCCTTCTATAATATTATGGGGTGGAGGGGGGTGGTAT
GGAGCAAGGGGCAAGTTGGGAAGACAACCTGTAGGGCCTGCGGGGTCTATTGGGAACCAAGCTGGAGTGC
AGTGGCACAATCTTGGCTCACTGCAATCTCCGCCTCCTGGGTTCAAGCGATTCTCCTGCCTCAGGCTCCC
GAGTTGTTGGGATTCCAGGCATGCATGACCAGGCTCAGCTAATTTTTGTTTTTTTGGTAGAGACGGGGTT
TCACCATATTGGCCAGGCTGGTCTCCAACTCCTAATCTCAGGTGATCTACCCACCTTGGCCTCCCAAATT
GCTGGGATTACAGGCGTGAACCACTGCTCCCTTCCCTGTCCTTCTGCCTCAGCGCTGTAAGTCTGCAGAA
ATTGATGATCTATTAAACAATAAAGATGTCCACTAAAATGGAAGTTTTTCCTGTCATACTTTGTTAAGAA
GGGTGAGAACAGAGTACCTACATTTTGAATGGAAGGATTGGAGCTACGGGGGTGGGGGTGGGGTGGGATT
AGATAAATGCCTGCTCTTTACTGAAGGCTCTTTACTATTGCTTTATGATAATGTTTCATAGTTGGATATC
ATAATTTAAACAAGCAAAACCAAATTAAGGGCCAGCTCATTCCTCCCACTCATGATCTATAGATCTATAG
ATCTCTCGTGGGATCATTGTTTTTCTCTTGATTCCCACTTTGTGGTTCTAAGTACTGTGGTTTCCAAATG
TGTCAGTTTCATAGCCTGAAGAACGAGATCAGCAGCCTCTGTTCCACATACACTTCATTCTCAGTATTGT
TTTGCCAAGTTCTAATTCCATCAGAAAGCTTTTAATTAACTGAATAGCTAACATAACTTCGTATAGCATA
CATTATACGAAGTTATCACGCGTGCCGCCACCATGGGTTCTCATCATCATCATCATCATGGTATGGCTAG
CATGACTGGTGGACAGCAAATGGGTCGGGATCTGTACGACGATGACGATAAGGATCTCGCCACCATGGTC
GACTCATCACGTCGTAAGTGGAATAAGACAGGTCACGCAGTCAGAGCTATAGGTCGGCTGAGCTCACTCG
AGAACGTCTATATCAAGGCCGACAAGCAGAAGAACGGCATCAAGGCGAACTTCCACATCCGCCACAACAT
CGAGGACGGCGGCGTGCAGCTCGCCTACCACTACCAGCAGAACACCCCCATCGGCGACGGCCCCGTGCTG
CTGCCCGACAACCACTACCTGAGCGTGCAGTCCAAACTTTCGAAAGACCCCAACGAGAAGCGCGATCACA
TGGTCCTGCTGGAGTTCGTGACCGCCGCCGGGATCACTCTCGGCATGGACGAGCTGTACAAGGGCGGTAC
CGGAGGGAGCATGGTGAGCAAGGGCGAGGAGCTGTTCACCGGGGTGGTGCCCATCCTGGTCGAGCTGGAC
GGCGACGTAAACGGCCACAAGTTCAGCGTGTCCGGCGAGGGTGAGGGCGATGCCACCTACGGCAAGCTGA
CCCTGAAGTTCATCTGCACCACCGGCAAGCTGCCCGTGCCCTGGCCCACCCTCGTGACCACCCTGACCTA
CGGCGTGCAGTGCTTCAGCCGCTACCCCGACCACATGAAGCAGCACGACTTCTTCAAGTCCGCCATGCCC
GAAGGCTACATCCAGGAGCGCACCATCTTCTTCAAGGACGACGGCAACTACAAGACCCGCGCCGAGGTGA
AGTTCGAGGGCGACACCCTGGTGAACCGCATCGAGCTGAAGGGCATCGACTTCAAGGAGGACGGCAACAT
CCTGGGGCACAAGCTGGAGTACAACCTGCCGGACCAACTGACTGAAGAGCAGATCGCAGAATTTAAAGAG
GCTTTCTCCCTATTTGACAAGGACGGGGATGGGACAATAACAACCAAGGAGCTGGGGACGGTGATGCGGT
CTCTGGGGCAGAACCCCACAGAAGCAGAGCTGCAGGACATGATCAATGAAGTAGATGCCGACGGTGACGG
CACAATCGACTTCCCTGAGTTCCTGACAATGATGGCAAGAAAAATGAAATACAGGGACACGGAAGAAGAA
ATTAGAGAAGCGTTCGGTGTGTTTGATAAGGATGGCAATGGCTACATCAGTGCAGCAGAGCTTCGCCACG
TGATGACAAACCTTGGAGAGAAGTTAACAGATGAAGAGGTTGATGAAATGATCAGGGAAGCAGACATCGA
TGGGGATGGTCAGGTAAACTACGAAGAGTTTGTACAAATGATGACAGCGAAGTAAACGCGTTACGTAAAG
CTTGTCGATAATCAACCTCTGGATTACAAAATTTGTGAAAGATTGACTGGTATTCTTAACTATGTTGCTC
CTTTTACGCTATGTGGATACGCTGCTTTAATGCCTTTGTATCATGCTATTGCTTCCCGTATGGCTTTCAT
TTTCTCCTCCTTGTATAAATCCTGGTTGCTGTCTCTTTATGAGGAGTTGTGGCCCGTTGTCAGGCAACGT
GGCGTGGTGTGCACTGTGTTTGCTGACGCAACCCCCACTGGTTGGGGCATTGCCACCACCTGTCAGCTCC
TTTCCGGGACTTTCGCTTTCCCCCTCCCTATTGCCACGGCGGAACTCATCGCCGCCTGCCTTGCCCGCTG
CTGGACAGGGGCTCGGCTGTTGGGCACTGACAATTCCGTGGTGTTGTCGGGGAAATCATCGTCCTTTCCT
TGGCTGCTCGCCTATGTTGCCACCTGGATTCTGCGCGGGACGTCCTTCTGCTACGTCCCTTCGGCCCTCA
ATCCAGCGGACCTTCCTTCCCGCGGCCTGCTGCCGGCTCTGCGGCCTCTTCCGCGTCTTCGCCTTCGCCC
TCAGACGAGTCGGATCTCCCTTTGGGCCGCCTCCCCGCATCGACACCGAGCGCTGCTCGAGGCCTCGACT
GTGCCTTCTAGTTGCCAGCCATCTGTTGTTTGCCCCTCCCCCGTGCCTTCCTTGACCCTGGAAGGTGCCA
CTCCCACTGTCCTTTCCTAATAAAATGAGGAAATTGCATCGCATTGTCTGAGTAGGTGTCATTCTATTCT
GGGGGGTGGGGTGGGGCAGGACAGCAAGGGGGAGGATTGGGAAGACAATAGCAGGCATGCTGGGGACACG
TGGGATCCTCTAGTCTAGAGCCCCATCCTCACTGACTCCGTCCTGGAGTTGGATGAGAGATAATGGCCTT
ACGTTGTGCCAGGGGAGGGTCGGGCTGGATTTAGCAAGATTTACCTTCTCCAAAGAGCGGTGCTGCAGTG
GCACAGCTGCCCACGGAGGTGGGGGGGTCACCGTCCCTGGAGGTGATGAAGAACTGTGGGGATGTGGCAC
TGAGGGACATGGCCAGTGGGCACGGTGGGTGGGTTGGGGTTGGTCTTGGGGATCTTGGAGGGCTTTTCCA
GCCTTCATGATTTGACGATTGTATGAACATCTACATGGCAATTCTCCAGCTGCCTGTCCCAGTCCTACTG
ACCCAGCTGTATCTCTCCAGGCAAGCTCTTCCACCCCTTCTGCTTGCATCCAGACACCATCAAACATGCA
GGCTCAGACACAGGGACCAGCAGTGTCTGTGGCCTTTTTGTGCTCCTCTCCATGCTGGGTTTTAACTTGC
TCTTTGTCCTTCTATCCTATCTTCTTATCCTTAAGGCTGTTCTGAACGCTGTGACTTGGAGAGTGTCCCA
GAGCCCTCAACACCTGCATGTCCCACGTCCATGCTGTCCTGCACTTCCTTATCCCCAAGATCTGCCTCTC
CGTGATGCACTGAATTGGCAAACATGTGTCACCCCAGACCAACAATGTCACAGCAAACTCCCCCTTGATA
GGACAAGGGGGAATGGCTTTACACTGAGACAGGGGAGGTTTGGGTTGGATATGAGGAGGCAGTTTTTCCC
CCAGAGGGTGGTGACGCACTGAACAGGTTGCCCAAGGAGGCTGTGGATGCCCCATCCCTGCAGGCATTCA
AGGCCAGGCTGGATGTGGCTCTGGGCAGCCTGGGCTGCTGGTTGATGACCCTGCACATAGCAGGGGGTTG
GATCTGGATGAGCACTGTGCTCCTTTGCAACCCAGGCCGTTCTATGATTCTGTCATTCTAAATCTCTCTT
TCAGCCTAAAGCTTTTTCCCCGTATCCCCCCAGGTGTCTGCAGGCTCAAAGAGCAGCGAGAAGCGTTCAG
AGGAAAGCGATCCCGTGCCACCTTCCCCGTGCCCGGGCTGTCCCCGCACGCTGCCGGCTCGGGGATGCGG
GGGGAGCGCCGGACCGGAGCGGAGCCCCGGGCGGCTCGCTGCTGCCCCCTAGCGGGGGAGGGACGTAATT
ACATCCCTGGGGGCTTTGGGGGGGGGCTGTCCCTCTAGAGCCCCATCCTCACTGACTCCGTCCTGGAGTT
GGATGAGAGATAATGGCCTTACGTTGTGCCAGGGGAGGGTCGGGCTGGATTTAGCAAGATTTACCTTCTC
CAAAGAGCGGTGCTGCAGTGGCACAGCTGCCCACGGAGGTGGGGGGGTCACCGTCCCTGGAGGTGATGAA
GAACTGTGGGGATGTGGCACTGAGGGACATGGCCAGTGGGCACGGTGGGTGGGTTGGGGTTGGTCTTGGG
GATCTTGGAGGGCTTTTCCAGCCTTCATGATTTGACGATTGTATGAACATCTACATGGCAATTCTCCAGC
TGCCTGTCCCAGTCCTACTGACCCAGCTGTATCTCTCCAGGCAAGCTCTTCCACCCCTTCTGCTTGCATC
CAGACACCATCAAACATGCAGGCTCAGACACAGGGACCAGCAGTGTCTGTGGCCTTTTTGTGCTCCTCTC
CATGCTGGGTTTTAACTTGCTCTTTGTCCTTCTATCCTATCTTCTTATCCTTAAGGCTGTTCTGAACGCT
GTGACTTGGAGAGTGTCCCAGAGCCCTCAACACCTGCATGTCCCACGTCCATGCTGTCCTGCACTTCCTT
ATCCCCAAGATCTGCCTCTCCGTGATGCACTGAATTGGCAAACATGTGTCACCCCAGACCAACAATGTCA
CAGCAAACTCCCCCTTGATAGGACAAGGGGGAATGGCTTTACACTGAGACAGGGGAGGTTTGGGTTGGAT
ATGAGGAGGCAGTTTTTCCCCCAGAGGGTGGTGACGCACTGAACAGGTTGCCCAAGGAGGCTGTGGATGC
CCCATCCCTGCAGGCATTCAAGGCCAGGCTGGATGTGGCTCTGGGCAGCCTGGGCTGCTGGTTGATGACC
CTGCACATAGCAGGGGGTTGGATCTGGATGAGCACTGTGCTCCTTTGCAACCCAGGCCGTTCTATGATTC
TGTCATTCTAAATCTCTCTTTCAGCCTAAAGCTTTTTCCCCGTATCCCCCCAGGTGTCTGCAGGCTCAAA
GAGCAGCGAGAAGCGTTCAGAGGAAAGCGATCCCGTGCCACCTTCCCCGTGCCCGGGCTGTCCCCGCACG
CTGCCGGCTCGGGGATGCGGGGGGAGCGCCGGACCGGAGCGGAGCCCCGGGCGGCTCGCTGCTGCCCCCT
AGCGGGGGAGGGACGTAATTACATCCCTGGGGGCTTTGGGGGGGGGCTGTCCCTCTAGAGTCGACGGCGC
GCCCTGCAGGAATCTAGTTATTAATAGTAATCAATTACGGGGTCATTAGTTCATAGCCCATATATGGAGT
TCCGCGTTACATAACTTACGGTAAATGGCCCGCCTGGCTGACCGCCCAACGACCCCCGCCCATTGACGTC
AATAATGACGTATGTTCCCATAGTAACGCCAATAGGGACTTTCCATTGACGTCAATGGGTGGAGTATTTA
CGGTAAACTGCCCACTTGGCAGTACATCAAGTGTATCATATGCCAAGTACGCCCCCTATTGACGTCAATG
ACGGTAAATGGCCCGCCTGGCATTATGCCCAGTACATGACCTTATGGGACTTTCCTACTTGGCAGTACAT
CTACGTATTAGTCATCGCTATTACCATGGTCGAGGTGAGCCCCACGTTCTGCTTCACTCTCCCCATCTCC
CCCCCCTCCCCACCCCCAATTTTGTATTTATTTATTTTTTAATTATTTTGTGCAGCGATGGGGGCGGGGG
GGGGGGGGGGGCGCGCGCCAGGCGGGGCGGGGCGGGGCGAGGGGCGGGGCGGGGCGAGGCGGAGAGGTGC
GGCGGCAGCCAATCAGAGCGGCGCGCTCCGAAAGTTTCCTTTTATGGCGAGGCGGCGGCGGCGGCGGCCC
TATAAAAAGCGAAGCGCGCGGCGGGCGGGGAGTCGCTGCGACGCTGCCTTCGCCCCGTGCCCCGCTCCGC
CGCCGCCTCGCGCCGCCCGCCCCGGCTCTGACTGACCGCGTTACTCCCACAGGTGAGCGGGCGGGACGGC
CCTTCTCCTCCGGGCTGTAATTAGCGCTTGGTTTAATGACGGCTTGTTTCTTTTCTGTGGCTGCGTGAAA
GCCTTGAGGGGCTCCGGGAGGGCCCTTTGTGCGGGGGGAGCGGCTCGGGGGGTGCGTGCGTGTGTGTGTG
CGTGGGGAGCGCCGCGTGCGGCTCCGCGCTGCCCGGCGGCTGTGAGCGCTGCGGGCGCGGCGCGGGGCTT
TGTGCGCTCCGCAGTGTGCGCGAGGGGAGCGCGGCCGGGGGCGGTGCCCCGCGGTGCGGGGGGGGCTGCG
AGGGGAACAAAGGCTGCGTGCGGGGTGTGTGCGTGGGGGGGTGAGCAGGGGGTGTGGGCGCGTCGGTCGG
GCTGCAACCCCCCCTGCACCCCCCTCCCCGAGTTGCTGAGCACGGCCCGGCTTCGGGTGCGGGGCTCCGT
ACGGGGCGTGGCGCGGGGCTCGCCGTGCCGGGCGGGGGGTGGCGGCAGGTGGGGGTGCCGGGCGGGGCGG
GGCCGCCTCGGGCCGGGGAGGGCTCGGGGGAGGGGCGCGGCGGCCCCCGGAGCGCCGGCGGCTGTCGAGG
CGCGGCGAGCCGCAGCCATTGCCTTTTATGGTAATCGTGCGAGAGGGCGCAGGGACTTCCTTTGTCCCAA
ATCTGTGCGGAGCCGAAATCTGGGAGGCGCCGCCGCACCCCCTCTAGCGGGCGCGGGGCGAAGCGGTGCG
GCGCCGGCAGGAAGGAAATGGGCGGGGAGGGCCTTCGTGCGTCGCCGCGCCGCCGTCCCCTTCTCCCTCT
CCAGCCTCGGGGCTGTCCGCGGGGGGACGGCTGCCTTCGGGGGGGACGGGGCAGGGCGGGGTTCGGCTTC
TGGCGTGTGACCGGCGGCTCTAGAGCCTCTGCTAACCATGTTCATGCCTTCTTCTTTTTCCTACAGCTCC
TGGGCAACGTGCTGGTTATTGTGCTGTCTCATCATTTTGGCAAAGAATTGATTTGATACCGCGGGCCCCG
CGTGGACGGTACCATAACTTCGTATAAAGTATCCTATACGAAGTTATCCATGGCTAGCGGCAGCCTCGGA
GTTTGAATAGATAGAATAAAATATCTTTATTTTCATTCCATCTGTGTGTTGGTTTTTTGTGTGAGATCTA
CGGGTGGCATCCCTGTGACCCCTCCCCAGTGCCTCTCCTGGCCCTGGAAGTTGCCACTCCAGTGCCCACC
AGCCTTGTCCTAATAAAATTAAGTTGCATCATTTTGTCTGACTAGGTGTCCTTCTATAATATTATGGGGT
GGAGGGGGGTGGTATGGAGCAAGGGGCAAGTTGGGAAGACAACCTGTAGGGCCTGCGGGGTCTATTGGGA
ACCAAGCTGGAGTGCAGTGGCACAATCTTGGCTCACTGCAATCTCCGCCTCCTGGGTTCAAGCGATTCTC
CTGCCTCAGGCTCCCGAGTTGTTGGGATTCCAGGCATGCATGACCAGGCTCAGCTAATTTTTGTTTTTTT
GGTAGAGACGGGGTTTCACCATATTGGCCAGGCTGGTCTCCAACTCCTAATCTCAGGTGATCTACCCACC
TTGGCCTCCCAAATTGCTGGGATTACAGGCGTGAACCACTGCTCCCTTCCCTGTCCTTCTGCCTCAGCTA
ATTGAGTAGGGGGGAGGCTAACTGAAACACGGAAGGAGACAATACCGGAAGGAACCCGCGCTATGACGGC
AATAAAAAGACAGAATAAAACGCACGGGTGTTGGGTCGTTTGTTCATAAACGCGGGGTTCGGTCCCAGGG
CTGGCACTCTGTCGATACCCCACCGAGACCCCATTGGGGCCAATACGCCCGCGTTTCTTCCTTTTCCCCA
CCCCACCCCCCAAGTTCGGGTGAAGGCCCAGGGCTCGCAGCCAACGTCGGGGCGGCAGGCCTCGCGAGGG
TTTCTAGAATAACTTCGTATAAAGTATCCTATACGAAGTTATACGCGCGCGTACTAGCGCCACCATGGTG
AGCAAGGGCGAGGAGGTCATCAAAGAGTTCATGCGCTTCAAGGTGCGCATGGAGGGCTCCATGAACGGCC
ACGAGTTCGAGATCGAGGGCGAGGGCGAGGGCCGCCCCTACGAGGGCACCCAGACCGCCAAGCTGAAGGT
GACCAAGGGCGGCCCCCTGCCCTTCGCCTGGGACATCCTGTCCCCCCAGTTCATGTACGGCTCCAAGGCG
TACGTGAAGCACCCCGCCGACATCCCCGATTACAAGAAGCTGTCCTTCCCCGAGGGCTTCAAGTGGGAGC
GCGTGATGAACTTCGAGGACGGCGGTCTGGTGACCGTGACCCAGGACTCCTCCCTGCAGGACGGCACGCT
GATCTACAAGGTGAAGATGCGCGGCACCAACTTCCCCCCCGACGGCCCCGTAATGCAGAAGAAGACCATG
GGCTGGGAGGCCTCCACCGAGCGCCTGTACCCCCGCGACGGCGTGCTGAAGGGCGAGATCCACCAGGCCC
TGAAGCTGAAGGACGGCGGCCACTACCTGGTGGAGTTCAAGACCATCTACATGGCCAAGAAGCCCGTGCA
ACTGCCCGGCTACTACTACGTGGACACCAAGCTGGACATCACCTCCCACAACGAGGACTACACCATCGTG
GAACAGTACGAGCGCTCCGAGGGCCGCCACCACCTGTTCCTGGGGCATGGTACCGGCAGCACCGGCAGCG
GCAGCTCCGGCACCGCCTCCTCCGAGGACAACAACATGGCCGTGATTAAGGAGTTTATGAGGTTTAAAGT
CAGGATGGAGGGCAGCATGAACGGGCACGAGTTTGAGATTGAAGGAGAGGGGGAAGGGAGGCCCTATGAG
GGCACCCAGACAGCAAAGCTGAAAGTGACAAAGGGCGGCCCTCTGCCATTCGCATGGGACATCCTGTCTC
CTCAGTTTATGTATGGAAGTAAAGCCTACGTGAAACACCCTGCTGACATTCCAGATTACAAGAAACTGAG
CTTCCCAGAGGGGTTTAAGTGGGAAAGAGTGATGAACTTCGAAGACGGGGGCCTGGTGACTGTCACCCAG
GACAGCTCTCTGCAGGACGGCACTCTGATCTATAAGGTGAAAATGCGCGGCACCAATTTTCCCCCTGATG
GCCCAGTCATGCAGAAGAAGACAATGGGCTGGGAGGCTTCAACAGAAAGGCTGTACCCCAGAGACGGCGT
GCTGAAGGGAGAGATCCACCAGGCACTGAAGCTGAAAGATGGAGGGCATTATCTGGTCGAATTCAAAACC
ATCTACATGGCCAAGAAACCCGTGCAGCTGCCTGGCTACTATTACGTCGACACAAAGCTGGATATTACTA
GCCATAACGAAGACTACACCATTGTGGAGCAGTATGAGCGGAGCGAGGGGAGGCACCATCTGTTTCTGTA
CGGCATGGACGAGCTGTACAAGGGAAGCGGAGCTACTAACTTCAGCCTGCTGAAGCAGGCTGGAGACGTG
GAGGAGAACCCTGGACCTATGTCTAGACTGGACAAGAGCAAAGTCATAAACTCTGCTCTGGAATTACTCA
ATGAAGTCGGTATCGAAGGCCTGACGACAAGGAAACTCGCTCAAAAGCTGGGAGTTGAGCAGCCTACCCT
GTACTGGCACGTGAAGAACAAGCGGGCCCTGCTCGATGCCCTGGCAATCGAGATGCTGGACAGGCATCAT
ACCCACTTCTGCCCCCTGGAAGGCGAGTCATGGCAAGACTTTCTGCGGAACAACGCCAAGTCATTCCGCT
GTGCTCTCCTCTCACATCGCGACGGGGCTAAAGTGCATCTCGGCACCCGCCCAACAGAGAAACAGTACGA
AACCCTGGAAAATCAGCTCGCGTTCCTGTGTCAGCAAGGCTTCTCCCTGGAGAACGCACTGTACGCTCTG
TCCGCCGTGGGCCACTTTACACTGGGCTGCGTATTGGAGGATCAGGAGCATCAAGTAGCAAAAGAGGAAA
GAGAGACACCTACCACCGATTCTATGCCCCCACTTCTGAGACAAGCAATTGAGCTGTTCGACCATCAGGG
AGCCGAACCTGCCTTCCTTTTCGGCCTGGAACTAATCATATGTGGCCTGGAGAAACAGCTAAAGTGCGAA
AGCGGCGGGCCGGCCGACGCCCTTGACGATTTTGACTTAGACATGCTCCCAGCCGATGCCCTTGACGACT
TTGACCTTGATATGCTGCCTGCTGACGCTCTTGACGATTTTGACCTTGACATGCTCCCCGGGTAACTAAG
TAAGGATCAAATGGCGCGTTACGTAAAGCTTGTCGATAATCAACCTCTGGATTACAAAATTTGTGAAAGA
TTGACTGGTATTCTTAACTATGTTGCTCCTTTTACGCTATGTGGATACGCTGCTTTAATGCCTTTGTATC
ATGCTATTGCTTCCCGTATGGCTTTCATTTTCTCCTCCTTGTATAAATCCTGGTTGCTGTCTCTTTATGA
GGAGTTGTGGCCCGTTGTCAGGCAACGTGGCGTGGTGTGCACTGTGTTTGCTGACGCAACCCCCACTGGT
TGGGGCATTGCCACCACCTGTCAGCTCCTTTCCGGGACTTTCGCTTTCCCCCTCCCTATTGCCACGGCGG
AACTCATCGCCGCCTGCCTTGCCCGCTGCTGGACAGGGGCTCGGCTGTTGGGCACTGACAATTCCGTGGT
GTTGTCGGGGAAATCATCGTCCTTTCCTTGGCTGCTCGCCTATGTTGCCACCTGGATTCTGCGCGGGACG
TCCTTCTGCTACGTCCCTTCGGCCCTCAATCCAGCGGACCTTCCTTCCCGCGGCCTGCTGCCGGCTCTGC
GGCCTCTTCCGCGTCTTCGCCTTCGCCCTCAGACGAGTCGGATCTCCCTTTGGGCCGCCTCCCCGCATCG
ACACCGAGCGCTGCTCGAGGCCTCGACTGTGCCTTCTAGTTGCCAGCCATCTGTTGTTTGCCCCTCCCCC
GTGCCTTCCTTGACCCTGGAAGGTGCCACTCCCACTGTCCTTTCCTAATAAAATGAGGAAATTGCATCGC
ATTGTCTGAGTAGGTGTCATTCTATTCTGGGGGGTGGGGTGGGGCAGGACAGCAAGGGGGAGGATTGGGA
AGACAATAGCAGGCATGCTGGGGACACGTGGGATCCGGTGCCAGGGCGTGCCCTTGGGCTCCCCGGGCGC
GTTTGGGCGGCCGCATCGAATTCTACCGGGTAGGGGAGGCGCTTTTCCCAAGGCAGTCTGGAGCATGCGC
TTTAGCAGCCCCGCTGGGCACTTGGCGCTACACAAGTGGCCTCTGGCCTCGCACACATTCCACATCCACC
GGTAGGCGCCAACCGGCTCCGTTCTTTGGTGGCCCCTTCGCGCCACCTTCTACTCCTCCCCTAGTCAGGA
AGTTCCCCCCCGCCCCGCAGCTCGCGTCGTGCAGGACGTGACAAATGGAAGTAGCACGTCTCACTAGTCT
CGTGCAGATGGACAGCACCGCTGAGCAATGGAAGCGGGTAGGCCTTTGGGGCAGCGGCCAATAGCAGCTT
TGCTCCTTCGCTTTCTGGGCTCAGAGGCTGGGAAGGGGTGGGTCCGGGGGCGGGCTCAGGGGCGGGCTCA
GGGGCGGGGCGGGCGCCCGAAGGTCCTCCGGAGGCCCGGCATTCTGCACGCTTCAAAAGCGCACGTCTGC
CGCGCTGTTCTCCTCTTCCTCATCTCCGGGCCTTTCGACCTGCAATCGCCGCTAGCCGCCACCATGAAAA
AGCCTGAACTCACCGCGACGTCTGTCGAGAAGTTTCTGATCGAAAAGTTCGACAGCGTCTCCGACCTGAT
GCAGCTCTCGGAGGGCGAAGAATCTCGTGCTTTCAGCTTCGATGTAGGAGGGCGTGGATATGTCCTGCGG
GTAAATAGCTGCGCCGATGGTTTCTACAAAGATCGTTATGTTTATCGGCACTTTGCATCGGCCGCGCTCC
CGATTCCGGAAGTGCTTGACATTGGGGAATTCAGCGAGAGCCTGACCTATTGCATCTCCCGCCGTGCACA
GGGTGTCACGTTGCAAGACCTGCCTGAAACCGAACTGCCCGCTGTTCTGCAGCCGGTCGCGGAGGCCATG
GATGCGATCGCTGCGGCCGATCTTAGCCAGACGAGCGGGTTCGGCCCATTCGGACCGCAAGGAATCGGTC
AATACACTACATGGCGTGATTTCATATGCGCGATTGCTGATCCCCATGTGTATCACTGGCAAACTGTGAT
GGACGACACCGTCAGTGTAAGTGCTAGCCCCTAGGCCTGAATCGAAGTTCCTATTCTTCAAAAGGTATAG
GAACTTCGAGCTCGTCGACTGCAGAGGCCTGCATGCAAGCTTGGCGTAATCATGGTCATAGCTGTTTCCT
GTGTGAAATTGTTATCCGCTCACAATTCCACACAACATACGAGCCGGAAGCATAAAGTGTAAAGCCTGGG
GTGCCTAATGAGTGAGCTAACTCACATTAATTGCGTTGCGCTCACTGCCCGCTTTCCAGTCGGGAAACCT
GTCGTGCCAGCTGCATTAATGAATCGGCCAACGCGCGGGGAGAGGCGGTTTGCGTATTGGGCGCTCTTCC
GCTTCCTCGCTCACTGACTCGCTGCGCTCGGTCGTTCGGCTGCGGCGAGCGGTATCAGCTCACTCAAAGG
CGGTAATACGGTTATCCACAGAATCAGGGGATAACGCAGGAAAGAACATGTGAGCAAAAGGCCAGCAAAA
GGCCAGGAACCGTAAAAAGGCCGCGTTGCTGGCGTTTTTCCATAGGCTCCGCCCCCCTGACGAGCATCAC
AAAAATCGACGCTCAAGTCAGAGGTGGCGAAACCCGACAGGACTATAAAGATACCAGGCGTTTCCCCCTG
GAAGCTCCCTCGTGCGCTCTCCTGTTCCGACCCTGCCGCTTACCGGATACCTGTCCGCCTTTCTCCCTTC
GGGAAGCGTGGCGCTTTCTCATAGCTCACGCTGTAGGTATCTCAGTTCGGTGTAGGTCGTTCGCTCCAAG
CTGGGCTGTGTGCACGAACCCCCCGTTCAGCCCGACCGCTGCGCCTTATCCGGTAACTATCGTCTTGAGT
CCAACCCGGTAAGACACGACTTATCGCCACTGGCAGCAGCCACTGGTAACAGGATTAGCAGAGCGAGGTA
TGTAGGCGGTGCTACAGAGTTCTTGAAGTGGTGGCCTAACTACGGCTACACTAGAAGAACAGTATTTGGT
ATCTGCGCTCTGCTGAAGCCAGTTACCTTCGGAAAAAGAGTTGGTAGCTCTTGATCCGGCAAACAAACCA
CCGCTGGTAGCGGTGGTTTTTTTGTTTGCAAGCAGCAGATTACGCGCAGAAAAAAAGGATCTCAAGAAGA
TCCTTTGATCTTTTCTACGGGGTCTGACGCTCAGTGGAACGAAAACTCACGTTAAGGGATTTTGGTCATG
AGATTATCAAAAAGGATCTTCACCTAGATCCTTTTAAATTAAAAATGAAGTTTTAAATCAATCTAAAGTA
TATATGAGTAAACTTGGTCTGACAGTTACCAATGCTTAATCAGTGAGGCACCTATCTCAGCGATCTGTCT
ATTTCGTTCATCCATAGTTGCCTGACTCCCCGTCGTGTAGATAACTACGATACGGGAGGGCTTACCATCT
GGCCCCAGTGCTGCAATGATACCGCGAGACCCACGCTCACCGGCTCCAGATTTATCAGCAATAAACCAGC
CAGCCGGAAGGGCCGAGCGCAGAAGTGGTCCTGCAACTTTATCCGCCTCCATCCAGTCTATTAATTGTTG
CCGGGAAGCTAGAGTAAGTAGTTCGCCAGTTAATAGTTTGCGCAACGTTGTTGCCATTGCTACAGGCATC
GTGGTGTCACGCTCGTCGTTTGGTATGGCTTCATTCAGCTCCGGTTCCCAACGATCAAGGCGAGTTACAT
GATCCCCCATGTTGTGCAAAAAAGCGGTTAGCTCCTTCGGTCCTCCGATCGTTGTCAGAAGTAAGTTGGC
CGCAGTGTTATCACTCATGGTTATGGCAGCACTGCATAATTCTCTTACTGTCATGCCATCCGTAAGATGC
TTTTCTGTGACTGGTGAGTACTCAACCAAGTCATTCTGAGAATAGTGTATGCGGCGACCGAGTTGCTCTT
GCCCGGCGTCAATACGGGATAATACCGCGCCACATAGCAGAACTTTAAAAGTGCTCATCATTGGAAAACG
TTCTTCGGGGCGAAAACTCTCAAGGATCTTACCGCTGTTGAGATCCAGTTCGATGTAACCCACTCGTGCA
CCCAACTGATCTTCAGCATCTTTTACTTTCACCAGCGTTTCTGGGTGAGCAAAAACAGGAAGGCAAAATG
CCGCAAAAAAGGGAATAAGGGCGACACGGAAATGTTGAATACTCATACTCTTCCTTTTTCAATATTATTG
AAGCATTTATCAGGGTTATTGTCTCATGAGCGGATACATATTTGAATGTATTTAGAAAAATAAACAAATA
GGGGTTCCGCGCACATTTCCCCGAAAAGTGCCACCTGACGTCTAAGAAACCATTATTATCATGACATTAA
CCTATAAAAATAGGCGTATCACGAGGCCCTTTCGTC
